Addgene plasmid #138728: pHIE048 ZF43x6-S mKate2 (TUPV1)
Purpose: mMoClo TUPV, with ZF43x6-S promoter and mKate2 in the MCS
Depositing lab: Joshua Leonard. Depositing organization: Northwestern University. Publication: The COMET toolkit for composing customizable genetic programs in mammalian cells. Donahue PS, Draut JW, Muldoon JJ, Edelstein HI, Bagheri N, Leonard JN. Nat Commun. 2020 Feb 7;11(1):779. doi: 10.1038/s41467-019-14147-5. PubMed 32034124.
Backbone
  Vector backbone: pPD561 TUPV1 CAG
  Vector type: Mammalian Expression, Synthetic Biology
Growth in bacteria
  Bacterial resistance: Ampicillin, 100 μg/mL
  Growth temperature: 37°C
  Growth strain: DH5alpha
  Copy number: High Copy
Gene/Insert
  Gene/Insert name: ZF43x6-Spaced
  Species: Synthetic
  Promoter: ZF43x6-Spaced
  Cloning method: Restriction Enzyme; 5′ cloning site BglII (not destroyed); 3′ cloning site NheI (not destroyed)
  Sequencing primers: 5′ CGACACGGAAATGTTGAATAC; 3′ TAGAAGGCACAGTCGAGG
Terms and licenses: Academic/Nonprofit Terms; Industry Terms: Not Available to Industry
Depositor comments: Leonard lab plasmid reference number: L1530
How to cite: pHIE048 ZF43x6-S mKate2 (TUPV1) was a gift from Joshua Leonard (Addgene plasmid # 138728 ; http://n2t.net/addgene:138728 ; RRID:Addgene_138728)
