[The description below was written by a language model from this plasmid's Addgene catalogue record and pLannotate feature annotations shown in this document.]
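Description:
pHIE048 ZF43x6-S mKate2 (TUPV1) is a 5.2 kb mammalian expression and synthetic biology plasmid from the COMET toolkit, a collection of parts for building customizable genetic programs in mammalian cells. It is a transcription unit positioning vector (TUPV, position 1) in the mammalian modular cloning (mMoClo) scheme, derived from the pPD561 TUPV1 CAG backbone. In bacteria it is maintained at high copy through a ColE1/pUC-type origin and selected with ampicillin via the β-lactamase gene and its promoter. An f1 phage origin is also present, along with remnants of a lac promoter/operator region.

The payload is a synthetic reporter transcription unit. The ZF43x6-Spaced promoter was cloned between BglII and NheI sites, both retained. Its name suggests six spaced binding sites for the zinc finger domain ZF43, although the annotation does not detect the sites themselves. It does detect a minimal TATA-box promoter fragment with low basal activity just upstream of the reporter. This promoter drives mKate2, a monomeric, rapidly maturing red fluorescent protein, and the transcript ends at a bovine growth hormone polyadenylation signal. Red fluorescence should therefore stay low unless a matching ZF43-based synthetic transcription factor is supplied, so the plasmid works as a readout for such regulators.

The backbone also carries an SV40 early promoter and SV40 poly(A) signal flanking only a short fragment of a bleomycin-resistance gene, so no intact mammalian selection marker is annotated. As a TUPV, the construct can be used directly in transfection or as a source of this transcription unit for assembly into multi-unit mMoClo vectors.
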