Features (pLannotate 1.2.2; 16 found; start..end, strand, type, name):
      1..105     -  promoter       AmpR promoter: bla
    403..419     +  promoter       minP (fragment): minimal TATA-box promoter with low basal activity
    461..1156    +  CDS            mKate2: mKate2 is a basic (constitutively fluorescent) red fluorescent protein published in 2009, derived from Entacmaea quadricolor. It is reported to be a rapidly-maturing monomer with moderate acid sensitivity.
   1210..1321    +  polyA_signal   bGH poly(A) signal: bovine growth hormone polyadenylation signal
   1806..1831    -  misc_feature   MCS (fragment): pBluescript multiple cloning site
   2203..2631    +  rep_origin     f1 ori (sequence partly withheld): f1 bacteriophage origin of replication; arrow indicates direction of (+) strand synthesis
   2636..2658    +  promoter       SV40 promoter (fragment): SV40 enhancer and early promoter
   2659..2850    +  promoter       SV40 promoter: SV40 early promoter
   2877..2975    +  CDS            ble (fragment): BLE_KLEPN - Experimental evidence at protein level: Swiss-Prot protein existence level 1. Binding protein with a strong affinity to the bleomycin family of antibiotics. Binds to CL990; an antimitotic-antibiotic compound. From Klebsiella pneumoniae.
   2970..3091    +  polyA_signal   SV40 poly(A) signal: SV40 polyadenylation signal
   3164..3180    -  protein_bind   lac operator: The lac repressor binds to the lac operator to inhibit transcription in E. coli. This inhibition can be relieved by adding lactose or isopropyl-β-D-thiogalactopyranoside (IPTG). lac repressor encoded by lacI
   3188..3218    -  promoter       lac promoter: promoter for the E. coli lac operon
   3233..3254    -  protein_bind   CAP binding site: CAP binding activates transcription in the presence of cAMP. E. coli catabolite activator protein
   3267..3359    -  CDS            lacI (fragment): lac repressor; lacI; The lac repressor binds to the lac operator to inhibit transcription in E. coli. This inhibition can be relieved by adding lactose or isopropyl-β-D-thiogalactopyranoside (IPTG).
   3542..4130    -  rep_origin     ori: high-copy-number ColE1/pMB1/pBR322/pUC origin of replication
   4301..5161    -  CDS            AmpR: β-lactamase; bla; confers resistance to ampicillin, carbenicillin, and related antibiotics
>Addgene plasmid #138728 | pHIE048 ZF43x6-S mKate2 (TUPV1) | addgene full sequence | sequence record 318353 | Addgene NGS Result
ACTCTTCCTTTTTCAATATTATTGAAGCATTTATCAGGGTTATTGTCTCATGAGCGGATACATATTTGAA
TGTATTTAGAAAAATAAACAAATAGGGGTTCCGCGCACATTTCCCCGAAAAGTGCCACCTGACGTCGACG
GATCGGGAGATCGAAGACGGTGCCAAGGTCTTGACAAACGAGTGCTAGTACAAGATCGCGTCGACGGATC
GGGAGATCTGAATTCGGATCCAGAGTGAGGACTACCTATAGAAGTAAGAGTGAGGACAATCGTATACAAG
TAGATCCAGAGTGAGGACTACCTATAGAAGTAAGAGTGAGGACAATCGTATACAAGTAGATCCAGAGTGA
GGACTACCTATAGAAGTAAGAGTGAGGACAATCGTATACAAGTAGATCCCTCTAGAGGGTATATAATGGG
GGCCACTAGTCTACTACCAGAGCTCATCGCTAGCGCCACCATGGTGAGCGAGCTGATTAAGGAGAACATG
CACATGAAGCTGTATATGGAGGGCACCGTGAACAACCACCACTTCAAGTGTACCTCCGAGGGCGAAGGCA
AGCCCTACGAGGGCACCCAGACCATGAGAATCAAGGCGGTCGAGGGCGGCCCTCTCCCCTTCGCCTTCGA
CATCCTGGCTACCAGCTTCATGTACGGCAGCAAAACCTTCATCAACCACACCCAGGGCATCCCCGACTTC
TTTAAGCAGTCCTTCCCCGAGGGCTTCACATGGGAGAGAGTCACCACATACGAAGATGGGGGCGTGCTGA
CCGCTACCCAGGACACCAGCCTCCAGGACGGCTGCCTCATCTACAACGTCAAGATCAGAGGGGTGAACTT
CCCATCCAACGGCCCTGTGATGCAGAAGAAAACACTCGGCTGGGAGGCCTCCACCGAAACCCTGTACCCC
GCTGACGGCGGCCTGGAAGGCAGAGCCGACATGGCCCTGAAGCTCGTGGGCGGGGGCCACCTGATCTGCA
ACTTGAAAACCACATACAGATCCAAGAAACCCGCTAAGAACCTCAAGATGCCCGGCGTCTACTATGTGGA
CAGGAGACTGGAAAGAATCAAGGAGGCCGACAAAGAAACCTACGTCGAGCAGCACGAGGTGGCTGTGGCC
AGATACTGCGACCTCCCTAGCAAACTGGGGCACAGATGAGCGGCCGCTCGAGTCTAGAGGGCCCGTTTAA
ACCCGCTGATCAGCCTCGACTGTGCCTTCTAGTTGCCAGCCATCTGTTGTTTGCCCCTCCCCCGTGCCTT
CCTTGACCCTGGAAGGTGCCACTCCCACTGTCCTTTCCTAATAAAATGAGGAAATTGCATCGCATTGTCT
GAGTAGGTGTCATTCTATTCTGGGGGGTGGGGTGGGGCAGGACAGCAAGGGGGAGGATTGGGAAGTCAAT
AGCAGGCATGCTGGGGATGCGGTGGGCTCTATGGCTTCTGAGGCAGGTCGAGGGTACATGCGCCTTACTC
CTTGTGAGCGCATCGCGATAAGCTCTAGAGGGACAGCCCCCCCCCAAAGCCCCCAGGGATGTAATTACGT
CCCTCCCCCGCTAGGGGGCAGCAGCGAGCCGCCCGGGGCTCCGCTCCGGTCCGGCGCTCCCCCCGCATCC
CCGAGCCGGCAGCGTGCGGGGACAGCCCGGGCACGGGGAAGGTGGCACGGGATCGCTTTCCTCTGAACGC
TTCTCGCTGCTCTTTGAGCCTGCAGACACCTGGGGGGATACGGGGAAAAAGCTTTAGGCTGAAAGAGAGA
TTTAGAATGACAGAATCATAGAACGGCCTGCGTACGGATGGGGCTCTAGCTCTAGAGCTTGATATCGAAT
TCCTGCAGCCCCGCTAGAGGGACAGCCCCCCCCCAAAGCCCCCAGGGATGTAATTACGTCCCTCCCCCGC
TAGGGGGCAGCAGCGAGCCGCCCGGGGCTCCGCTCCGGTCCGGCGCTCCCCCCGCATCCCCGAGCCGGCA
GCGTGCGGGGACAGCCCGGGCACGGGGAAGGTGGCACGGGATCGCTTTCCTCTGAACGCTTCTCGCTGCT
CTTTGAGCCTGCAGACACCTGGGGGGATACGGGGAAAAAGCTTTAGGCTGAAAGAGAGATTTAGAATGAC
AGAATCATAGAACGGCCTGGGCGCGCCTGGTGGCGAACGATCAACAGACGGGAGAGGGCAAAAGTCTTCG
CTGACAGCGACCGGACTCTAGGGGGTATCCCC
[124 nt withheld, positions 2203-2326]
C
[91 nt withheld, positions 2328-2418]
A
[49 nt withheld, positions 2420-2468]
CCTTTGACGTTGGAGTCCACGTTCTTT
[37 nt withheld, positions 2496-2532]
ACCCTATCTCGGTCTATTCTTTTGATTTATAAGGGATTTTGCCGATTTCGGCCTATTGGTTAAAAAATGA
GCTGATTTAACAAAAATTTAACGCGAATTAATTCTGTGGAATGTGTGTCAGTTAGGCTCAATTAGTCAGC
AACCATAGTCCCGCCCCTAACTCCGCCCATCCCGCCCCTAACTCCGCCCAGTTCCGCCCATTCTCCGCCC
CATGGCTGACTAATTTTTTTTATTTATGCAGAGGCCGAGGCCGCCTCTGCCTCTGAGCTATTCCAGAAGT
AGTGAGGAGGCTTTTTTGGAGGCCTAGGCTTTTGCAAAAAGCTCCCGGGAGCTTGTATATCCATTTTCGG
AGGTTGGGCTTCGGAATCGTTTTCCGGGACGCCGGCTGGATGATCCTCCAGCGCGGGGATCTCATGCTGG
AGTTCTTCGCCCACCCCAACTTGTTTATTGCAGCTTATAATGGTTACAAATAAAGCAATAGCATCACAAA
TTTCACAAATAAAGCATTTTTTTCACTGCATTCTAGTTGTGGTTTGTCCAAACTCATCAATGTATCTTAT
CATGTCTGTATACCGTCGACCTCTAGCTAGAGCTTGGCGTAATCATGGTCATAGCTGTTTCCTGTGTGAA
ATTGTTATCCGCTCACAATTCCACACAACATACGAGCCGGAAGCATAAAGTGTAAAGCCTGGGGTGCCTA
ATGAGTGAGCTAACTCACATTAATTGCGTTGCGCTCACTGCCCGCTTTCCAGTCGGGAAACCTGTCGTGC
CAGCTGCATTAATGAATCGGCCAACGCGCGGGGAGAGGCGGTTTGCGTATTGGGCGCTCTTCCGCTTCCT
CGCTCACTGACTCGCTGCGCTCGGTCGTTCGGCTGCGGCGAGCGGTATCAGCTCACTCAAAGGCGGTAAT
ACGGTTATCCACAGAATCAGGGGATAACGCAGGAAAGAACATGTGAGCAAAAGGCCAGCAAAAGGCCAGG
AACCGTAAAAAGGCCGCGTTGCTGGCGTTTTTCCATAGGCTCCGCCCCCCTGACGAGCATCACAAAAATC
GACGCTCAAGTCAGAGGTGGCGAAACCCGACAGGACTATAAAGATACCAGGCGTTTCCCCCTGGAAGCTC
CCTCGTGCGCTCTCCTGTTCCGACCCTGCCGCTTACCGGATACCTGTCCGCCTTTCTCCCTTCGGGAAGC
GTGGCGCTTTCTCATAGCTCACGCTGTAGGTATCTCAGTTCGGTGTAGGTCGTTCGCTCCAAGCTGGGCT
GTGTGCACGAACCCCCCGTTCAGCCCGACCGCTGCGCCTTATCCGGTAACTATCGTCTTGAGTCCAACCC
GGTAAGACACGACTTATCGCCACTGGCAGCAGCCACTGGTAACAGGATTAGCAGAGCGAGGTATGTAGGC
GGTGCTACAGAGTTCTTGAAGTGGTGGCCTAACTACGGCTACACTAGAAGAACAGTATTTGGTATCTGCG
CTCTGCTGAAGCCAGTTACCTTCGGAAAAAGAGTTGGTAGCTCTTGATCCGGCAAACAAACCACCGCTGG
TAGCGGTGGTTTTTTTGTTTGCAAGCAGCAGATTACGCGCAGAAAAAAAGGATCTCAAGAAGATCCTTTG
ATCTTTTCTACGGGGTCTGACGCTCAGTGGAACGAAAACTCACGTTAAGGGATTTTGGTCATGAGATTAT
CAAAAAGGATCTTCACCTAGATCCTTTTAAATTAAAAATGAAGTTTTAAATCAATCTAAAGTATATATGA
GTAAACTTGGTCTGACAGTTACCAATGCTTAATCAGTGAGGCACCTATCTCAGCGATCTGTCTATTTCGT
TCATCCATAGTTGCCTGACTCCCCGTCGTGTAGATAACTACGATACGGGAGGGCTTACCATCTGGCCCCA
GTGCTGCAATGATACCGCGAGATCCACGCTCACCGGCTCCAGATTTATCAGCAATAAACCAGCCAGCCGG
AAGGGCCGAGCGCAGAAGTGGTCCTGCAACTTTATCCGCCTCCATCCAGTCTATTAATTGTTGCCGGGAA
GCTAGAGTAAGTAGTTCGCCAGTTAATAGTTTGCGCAACGTTGTTGCCATTGCTACAGGCATCGTGGTGT
CACGCTCGTCGTTTGGTATGGCTTCATTCAGCTCCGGTTCCCAACGATCAAGGCGAGTTACATGATCCCC
CATGTTGTGCAAAAAAGCGGTTAGCTCCTTCGGTCCTCCGATCGTTGTCAGAAGTAAGTTGGCCGCAGTG
TTATCACTCATGGTTATGGCAGCACTGCATAATTCTCTTACTGTCATGCCATCCGTAAGATGCTTTTCTG
TGACTGGTGAGTACTCAACCAAGTCATTCTGAGAATAGTGTATGCGGCGACCGAGTTGCTCTTGCCCGGC
GTCAATACGGGATAATACCGCGCCACATAGCAGAACTTTAAAAGTGCTCATCATTGGAAAACGTTCTTCG
GGGCGAAAACTCTCAAGGATCTTACCGCTGTTGAGATCCAGTTCGATGTAACCCACTCGTGCACCCAACT
GATCTTCAGCATCTTTTACTTTCACCAGCGTTTCTGGGTGAGCAAAAACAGGAAGGCAAAATGCCGCAAA
AAAGGGAATAAGGGCGACACGGAAATGTTGAATACTCAT
