>Addgene plasmid #138728 | pHIE048 ZF43x6-S mKate2 (TUPV1) | depositor partial sequence | sequence record 268115 | ZF43x6-Spaced promoter
AGATCTGAATTCGGATCCAGAGTGAGGACTACCTATAGAAGTAAGAGTGAGGACAATCGTATACAAGTAG
ATCCAGAGTGAGGACTACCTATAGAAGTAAGAGTGAGGACAATCGTATACAAGTAGATCCAGAGTGAGGA
CTACCTATAGAAGTAAGAGTGAGGACAATCGTATACAAGTAGATCCCTCTAGAGGGTATATAATGGGGGC
CACTAGTCTACTACCAGAGCTCATCGCTAGC
